Addgene plasmid #197151: pAAV-CAG-smURFP-P2A-GFP
Purpose: Expresses the protein of smURFP-P2A-GFP in mammalian cells
Depositing lab: Kiryl Piatkevich. Depositing organization: Westlake University. Publication: Quantitative assessment of near-infrared fluorescent proteins. Zhang H, Papadaki S, Sun X, Wang X, Drobizhev M, Yao L, Rehbock M, Koster RW, Wu L, Namikawa K, Piatkevich KD. Nat Methods. 2023 Sep 4. doi: 10.1038/s41592-023-01975-z. PubMed 37666982.
Backbone
  Vector backbone: pAAV-CAG-WPRE
  Vector type: AAV
Growth in bacteria
  Bacterial resistance: Ampicillin, 100 μg/mL
  Growth temperature: 37°C
  Growth strain: NEB Stable
  Copy number: High Copy
Gene/Insert
  Gene/Insert name: smURFP-P2A-GFP
  Species: M. musculus (mouse)
  Cloning method: Gibson Cloning
Terms and licenses: Academic/Nonprofit Terms; Industry Terms: Not Available to Industry
Depositor comments: Please visit https://www.researchsquare.com/article/rs-797586/v1 for preprint.
How to cite: pAAV-CAG-smURFP-P2A-GFP was a gift from Kiryl Piatkevich (Addgene plasmid # 197151 ; http://n2t.net/addgene:197151 ; RRID:Addgene_197151)
