[The description below was written by a language model from this plasmid's Addgene catalogue record and pLannotate feature annotations shown in this document.]
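Description:
pAAV-CAG-smURFP-P2A-GFP is an adeno-associated virus transfer plasmid built on the pAAV-CAG-WPRE backbone for expressing a bicistronic fluorescent-protein cassette in mammalian cells. The roughly 5.9 kb plasmid is propagated in E. coli through a high-copy ColE1/pUC-type origin and selected with ampicillin via the β-lactamase gene and its own promoter. An f1 phage origin is also present. Two AAV2 inverted terminal repeats (one annotated as a fragment) flank the expression cassette. They supply the cis elements needed for replication and packaging of the intervening DNA into recombinant AAV when helper functions are provided in trans. The recorded recombination-deficient growth strain fits the tendency of ITRs to rearrange in bacteria.

Expression is driven by the CAG promoter, annotated here as a CMV enhancer fragment, the chicken β-actin promoter and chimeric β-actin/β-globin intron sequence. The short HBB hit is most likely part of that globin-derived region rather than a separate coding element. The open reading frame encodes smURFP, a biliverdin-dependent near-infrared fluorescent protein derived from a Trichodesmium erythraeum protein, followed by EGFP. The gap between the two annotated coding sequences corresponds to the P2A self-cleaving peptide named in the insert, although it was not annotated. P2A-mediated ribosomal skipping yields the two proteins from one transcript in roughly equal amounts, so green fluorescence can serve as an internal expression reference for the near-infrared signal. A WPRE and an SV40 polyadenylation signal follow, enhancing transcript stability and processing. The catalogue lists mouse as the insert species, which does not match the origins of the fluorescent proteins. The associated work concerns quantitative comparison of near-infrared fluorescent proteins, which suggests use in brightness benchmarking by transfection or AAV delivery.
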