Features (pLannotate 1.2.2; 19 found; start..end, strand, type, name):
     31..279     +  enhancer       CMV enhancer (fragment): human cytomegalovirus immediate early enhancer
    281..558     +  promoter       chicken β-actin promoter: No description available
    559..694     +  intron         hybrid intron (fragment): hybrid between chicken β-actin (CBA) and minute virus of mice (MMV) introns (Gray et al., 2011)
    783..913     +  intron         chimeric intron (fragment): chimera between introns from chicken β-actin and rabbit β-globin
    911..973     +  CDS            HBB (fragment): HBB_LEPEU - Experimental evidence at protein level: Swiss-Prot protein existence level 1. Involved in oxygen transport from the lung to the various peripheral tissues. From Lepus europaeus (European hare).
    985..1383    +  CDS            smURFP: smURFP is a basic (constitutively fluorescent) near ir fluorescent protein published in 2016, derived from Trichodesmium erythraeum IMS101. It is reported to be a rapidly-maturing dimer with very low acid sensitivity. It requires the cofactor biliverdin for fluorescence.
   1477..2193    +  CDS            EGFP: the original enhanced GFP (Yang et al., 1996) mammalian codon-optimized
   2194..2218    +  misc_feature   MCS (fragment): pBluescript multiple cloning site
   2218..2806    +  misc_feature   WPRE: woodchuck hepatitis virus posttranscriptional regulatory element
   2849..2970    -  polyA_signal   SV40 poly(A) signal: SV40 polyadenylation signal
   2993..3061    -  CDS            large T antigen (fragment): large T antigen from SV40 (simian virus 40)
   3132..3265    +  repeat_region  AAV2 ITR: inverted terminal repeat of adeno-associated virus serotype 2 inverted
   3259..3315    -  CDS            lacI (fragment): lac repressor; lacI; The lac repressor binds to the lac operator to inhibit transcription in E. coli. This inhibition can be relieved by adding lactose or isopropyl-β-D-thiogalactopyranoside (IPTG).
   3498..4086    -  rep_origin     ori: high-copy-number ColE1/pMB1/pBR322/pUC origin of replication
   4257..5117    -  CDS            AmpR: β-lactamase; bla; confers resistance to ampicillin, carbenicillin, and related antibiotics
   5118..5222    -  promoter       AmpR promoter: bla
   5275..5703    -  rep_origin     f1 ori (sequence partly withheld): f1 bacteriophage origin of replication; arrow indicates direction of (+) strand synthesis
   5708..5777    -  CDS            lacZα (fragment): LacZα fragment of β-galactosidase; lacZ fragment
   5772..5904    -  repeat_region  AAV2 ITR (fragment): inverted terminal repeat of adeno-associated virus serotype 2 inverted
>Addgene plasmid #197151 | pAAV-CAG-smURFP-P2A-GFP | addgene full sequence | sequence record 386798 | Addgene NGS Result
TATCTACGTAGCCATGCTCTAGGAAGAGTACCATTGACGTCAATAATGACGTATGTTCCCATAGTAACGC
CAATAGGGACTTTCCATTGACGTCAATGGGTGGAGTATTTACGGTAAACTGCCCACTTGGCAGTACATCA
AGTGTATCATATGCCAAGTACGCCCCCTATTGACGTCAATGACGGTAAATGGCCCGCCTGGCATTATGCC
CAGTACATGACCTTATGGGACTTTCCTACTTGGCAGTACATCTACGTATTAGTCATCGCTATTACCATGG
TCGAGGTGAGCCCCACGTTCTGCTTCACTCTCCCCATCTCCCCCCCCTCCCCACCCCCAATTTTGTATTT
ATTTATTTTTTAATTATTTTGTGCAGCGATGGGGGCGGGGGGGGGGGGGGGGCGCGCGCCAGGCGGGGCG
GGGCGGGGCGAGGGGCGGGGCGGGGCGAGGCGGAGAGGTGCGGCGGCAGCCAATCAGAGCGGCGCGCTCC
GAAAGTTTCCTTTTATGGCGAGGCGGCGGCGGCGGCGGCCCTATAAAAAGCGAAGCGCGCGGCGGGCGGG
AGTCGCTGCGCGCTGCCTTCGCCCCGTGCCCCGCTCCGCCGCCGCCTCGCGCCGCCCGCCCCGGCTCTGA
CTGACCGCGTTACTCCCACAGGTGAGCGGGCGGGACGGCCCTTCTCCTCCGGGCTGTAATTAGCGCTTGG
TTTAATGACGGCTTGTTTCTTTTCTGTGGCTGCGTGAAAGCCTTGAGGGGCTCCGGGAGGGCCCTTTGTG
CGGGGGGAGCGGCTCGGGGCTGTCCGCGGGGGGACGGCTGCCTTCGGGGGGGACGGGGCAGGGCGGGGTT
CGGCTTCTGGCGTGTGACCGGCGGCTCTAGAGCCTCTGCTAACCATGTTCATGCCTTCTTCTTTTTCCTA
CAGCTCCTGGGCAACGTGCTGGTTATTGTGCTGTCTCATCATTTTGGCAAAGAATTGGATCCGGTACCGC
CACCATGGCTAAGACTTCCGAACAGAGGGTGAACATTGCTACACTGCTGACAGAAAATAAGAAGAAAATC
GTGGATAAGGCTTCCCAGGATCTGTGGCGGAGACACCCAGACCTGATCGCACCAGGAGGAATTGCTTTCT
CTCAGAGGGACCGCGCTCTGTGCCTGCGAGATTACGGCTGGTTCCTGCATCTGATCACCTTTTGTCTGCT
GGCCGGAGATAAGGGCCCCATCGAGTCTATTGGGCTGATCAGTATTCGAGAAATGTATAACTCACTGGGA
GTGCCCGTCCCTGCAATGATGGAGAGCATTAGATGCCTGAAAGAAGCCAGCCTGTCCCTGCTGGACGAAG
AGGACGCCAACGAGACCGCACCCTACTTTGATTACATTATTAAGGCTATGAGCCGACCGGTTCACGTGGG
AAGTGGGGCTACAAACTTCTCACTGCTGAAACAGGCCGGGGATGTGGAGGAAAACCCAGGACCACACGTG
ACTAGTGTGAGCAAGGGCGAGGAGCTGTTCACCGGGGTGGTGCCCATCCTGGTCGAGCTGGACGGCGACG
TAAACGGCCACAAGTTCAGCGTGTCCGGCGAGGGCGAGGGCGATGCCACCTACGGCAAGCTGACCCTGAA
GTTCATCTGCACCACCGGCAAGCTGCCCGTGCCCTGGCCCACCCTCGTGACCACCCTGACCTACGGCGTG
CAGTGCTTCAGCCGCTACCCCGACCACATGAAGCAGCACGACTTCTTCAAGTCCGCCATGCCCGAAGGCT
ACGTCCAGGAGCGCACCATCTTCTTCAAGGACGACGGCAACTACAAGACCCGCGCCGAGGTGAAGTTCGA
GGGCGACACCCTGGTGAACCGCATCGAGCTGAAGGGCATCGACTTCAAGGAGGACGGCAACATCCTGGGG
CACAAGCTGGAGTACAACTACAACAGCCACAACGTCTATATCATGGCCGACAAGCAGAAGAACGGCATCA
AGGTGAACTTCAAGATCCGCCACAACATCGAGGACGGCAGCGTGCAGCTCGCCGACCACTACCAGCAGAA
CACCCCCATCGGCGACGGCCCCGTGCTGCTGCCCGACAACCACTACCTGAGCACCCAGTCCGCCCTGAGC
AAAGACCCCAACGAGAAGCGCGATCACATGGTCCTGCTGGAGTTCGTGACCGCCGCCGGGATCACTCTCG
GCATGGACGAGCTGTACAAGTAAGAATTCGATATCAAGCTTATCGATAATCAACCTCTGGATTACAAAAT
TTGTGAAAGATTGACTGGTATTCTTAACTATGTTGCTCCTTTTACGCTATGTGGATACGCTGCTTTAATG
CCTTTGTATCATGCTATTGCTTCCCGTATGGCTTTCATTTTCTCCTCCTTGTATAAATCCTGGTTGCTGT
CTCTTTATGAGGAGTTGTGGCCCGTTGTCAGGCAACGTGGCGTGGTGTGCACTGTGTTTGCTGACGCAAC
CCCCACTGGTTGGGGCATTGCCACCACCTGTCAGCTCCTTTCCGGGACTTTCGCTTTCCCCCTCCCTATT
GCCACGGCGGAACTCATCGCCGCCTGCCTTGCCCGCTGCTGGACAGGGGCTCGGCTGTTGGGCACTGACA
ATTCCGTGGTGTTGTCGGGGAAATCATCGTCCTTTCCTTGGCTGCTCGCCTGTGTTGCCACCTGGATTCT
GCGCGGGACGTCCTTCTGCTACGTCCCTTCGGCCCTCAATCCAGCGGACCTTCCTTCCCGCGGCCTGCTG
CCGGCTCTGCGGCCTCTTCCGCGTCTTCGCCTTCGCCCTCAGACGAGTCGGATCTCCCTTTGGGCCGCCT
CCCCGCATCGATACCGTCGACCCGGGCGGCCGCTTCGAGCAGACATGATAAGATACATTGATGAGTTTGG
ACAAACCACAACTAGAATGCAGTGAAAAAAATGCTTTATTTGTGAAATTTGTGATGCTATTGCTTTATTT
GTAACCATTATAAGCTGCAATAAACAAGTTAACAACAACAATTGCATTCATTTTATGTTTCAGGTTCAGG
GGGAGATGTGGGAGGTTTTTTAAAGCAAGTAAAACCTCTACAAATGTGGTAAAATCGATAAGGATCTTCC
TAGAGCATGGCTACGTAGATAAGTAGCATGGCGGGTTAATCATTAACTACAAGGAACCCCTAGTGATGGA
GTTGGCCACTCCCTCTCTGCGCGCTCGCTCGCTCACTGAGGCCGGGCGACCAAAGGTCGCCCGACGCCCG
GGCTTTGCCCGGGCGGCCTCAGTGAGCGAGCGAGCGCGCAGCTGCATTAATGAATCGGCCAACGCGCGGG
GAGAGGCGGTTTGCGTATTGGGCGCTCTTCCGCTTCCTCGCTCACTGACTCGCTGCGCTCGGTCGTTCGG
CTGCGGCGAGCGGTATCAGCTCACTCAAAGGCGGTAATACGGTTATCCACAGAATCAGGGGATAACGCAG
GAAAGAACATGTGAGCAAAAGGCCAGCAAAAGGCCAGGAACCGTAAAAAGGCCGCGTTGCTGGCGTTTTT
CCATAGGCTCCGCCCCCCTGACGAGCATCACAAAAATCGACGCTCAAGTCAGAGGTGGCGAAACCCGACA
GGACTATAAAGATACCAGGCGTTTCCCCCTGGAAGCTCCCTCGTGCGCTCTCCTGTTCCGACCCTGCCGC
TTACCGGATACCTGTCCGCCTTTCTCCCTTCGGGAAGCGTGGCGCTTTCTCATAGCTCACGCTGTAGGTA
TCTCAGTTCGGTGTAGGTCGTTCGCTCCAAGCTGGGCTGTGTGCACGAACCCCCCGTTCAGCCCGACCGC
TGCGCCTTATCCGGTAACTATCGTCTTGAGTCCAACCCGGTAAGACACGACTTATCGCCACTGGCAGCAG
CCACTGGTAACAGGATTAGCAGAGCGAGGTATGTAGGCGGTGCTACAGAGTTCTTGAAGTGGTGGCCTAA
CTACGGCTACACTAGAAGAACAGTATTTGGTATCTGCGCTCTGCTGAAGCCAGTTACCTTCGGAAAAAGA
GTTGGTAGCTCTTGATCCGGCAAACAAACCACCGCTGGTAGCGGTGGTTTTTTTGTTTGCAAGCAGCAGA
TTACGCGCAGAAAAAAAGGATCTCAAGAAGATCCTTTGATCTTTTCTACGGGGTCTGACGCTCAGTGGAA
CGAAAACTCACGTTAAGGGATTTTGGTCATGAGATTATCAAAAAGGATCTTCACCTAGATCCTTTTAAAT
TAAAAATGAAGTTTTAAATCAATCTAAAGTATATATGAGTAAACTTGGTCTGACAGTTACCAATGCTTAA
TCAGTGAGGCACCTATCTCAGCGATCTGTCTATTTCGTTCATCCATAGTTGCCTGACTCCCCGTCGTGTA
GATAACTACGATACGGGAGGGCTTACCATCTGGCCCCAGTGCTGCAATGATACCGCGAGACCCACGCTCA
CCGGCTCCAGATTTATCAGCAATAAACCAGCCAGCCGGAAGGGCCGAGCGCAGAAGTGGTCCTGCAACTT
TATCCGCCTCCATCCAGTCTATTAATTGTTGCCGGGAAGCTAGAGTAAGTAGTTCGCCAGTTAATAGTTT
GCGCAACGTTGTTGCCATTGCTACAGGCATCGTGGTGTCACGCTCGTCGTTTGGTATGGCTTCATTCAGC
TCCGGTTCCCAACGATCAAGGCGAGTTACATGATCCCCCATGTTGTGCAAAAAAGCGGTTAGCTCCTTCG
GTCCTCCGATCGTTGTCAGAAGTAAGTTGGCCGCAGTGTTATCACTCATGGTTATGGCAGCACTGCATAA
TTCTCTTACTGTCATGCCATCCGTAAGATGCTTTTCTGTGACTGGTGAGTACTCAACCAAGTCATTCTGA
GAATAGTGTATGCGGCGACCGAGTTGCTCTTGCCCGGCGTCAATACGGGATAATACCGCGCCACATAGCA
GAACTTTAAAAGTGCTCATCATTGGAAAACGTTCTTCGGGGCGAAAACTCTCAAGGATCTTACCGCTGTT
GAGATCCAGTTCGATGTAACCCACTCGTGCACCCAACTGATCTTCAGCATCTTTTACTTTCACCAGCGTT
TCTGGGTGAGCAAAAACAGGAAGGCAAAATGCCGCAAAAAAGGGAATAAGGGCGACACGGAAATGTTGAA
TACTCATACTCTTCCTTTTTCAATATTATTGAAGCATTTATCAGGGTTATTGTCTCATGAGCGGATACAT
ATTTGAATGTATTTAGAAAAATAAACAAATAGGGGTTCCGCGCACATTTCCCCGAAAAGTGCCACCTAAA
TTGTAAGCGTTAATATTTTGTTAAAATTCGCGTTAAATTTTTGTTAAATCAGCTCATTTTTTAACCAATA
GGCCGAAATCGGCAAAATCCCTTATAAATCAAAAGAATAGACCGAGATAGGGT
[37 nt withheld, positions 5374-5410]
AAAGAACGTGGACTCCAACGTCAAAGG
[49 nt withheld, positions 5438-5486]
T
[91 nt withheld, positions 5488-5578]
G
[124 nt withheld, positions 5580-5703]
CCCATTCGCCATTCAGGCTGCGCAACTGTTGGGAAGGGCGATCGGTGCGGGCCTCTTCGCTATTACGCCA
GCTGCGCGCTCGCTCGCTCACTGAGGCCGCCCGGGCAAAGCCCGGGCGTCGGGCGACCTTTGGTCGCCCG
GCCTCAGTGAGCGAGCGAGCGCGCAGAGAGGGAGTGGCCAACTCCATCACTAGGGGTTCCTTGTAGTTAA
TGATTAACCCGCCATGCTACT
